>Addgene plasmid #197476 | 1GFP-His-GFP-TEV-cs-ATG3_H262A | addgene full sequence | sequence record 389439 | Addgene NGS Result
TGGCGAATGGG
[124 nt withheld, positions 12-135]
C
[91 nt withheld, positions 137-227]
A
[49 nt withheld, positions 229-277]
CCTTTGACGTTGGAGTCCACGTTCTTT
[37 nt withheld, positions 305-341]
ACCCTATCTCGGTCTATTCTTTTGATTTATAAGGGATTTTGCCGATTTCGGCCTATTGGTTAAAAAATGA
GCTGATTTAACAAAAATTTAACGCGAATTTTAACAAACTAGTAACGTTTACAATTTCAGGTGGCACTTTT
CGGGGAAATGTGCGCGGAACCCCTATTTGTTTATTTTTCTAAATACATTCAAATATGTATCCGCTCATGA
ATTAATTCTTAGAAAAACTCATCGAGCATCAAATGAAACTGCAATTTATTCATATCAGGATTATCAATAC
CATATTTTTGAAAAAGCCGTTTCTGTAATGAAGGAGAAAACTCACCGAGGCAGTTCCATAGGATGGCAAG
ATCCTGGTATCGGTCTGCGATTCCGACTCGTCCAACATCAATACAACCTATTAATTTCCCCTCGTCAAAA
ATAAGGTTATCAAGTGAGAAATCACCATGAGTGACGACTGAATCCGGTGAGAATGGCAAAAGTTTATGCA
TTTCTTTCCAGACTTGTTCAACAGGCCAGCCATTACGCTCGTCATCAAAATCACTCGCATCAACCAAACC
GTTATTCATTCGTGATTGCGCCTGAGCGAGACGAAATACGCGATCGCTGTTAAAAGGACAATTACAAACA
GGAATCGAATGCAACCGGCGCAGGAACACTGCCAGCGCATCAACAATGTTTTCACCTGAATCAGGATATT
CTTCTAATACCTGGAATGCTGTTTTCCCGGGGATCGCAGTGGTGAGTAACCATGCATCATCAGGAGTACG
GATAAAATGCTTGATGGTCGGAAGAGGCATAAATTCCGTCAGCCAGTTTAGTCTGACCATCTCATCTGTA
ACATCATTGGCAACGCTACCTTTGCCATGTTTCAGAAACAACTCTGGCGCATCGGGCTTCCCATACAATC
GATAGATTGTCGCACCTGATTGCCCGACATTATCGCGAGCCCATTTATACCCATATAAATCAGCATCCAT
GTTGGAATTTAATCGCGGCCTAGAGCAAGACGTTTCCCGTTGAATATGGCTCATAACACCCCTTGTATTA
CTGTTTATGTAAGCAGACAGTTTTATTGTTCATGACCAAAATCCCTTAACGTGAGTTTTCGTTCCACTGA
GCGTCAGACCCCGTAGAAAAGATCAAAGGATCTTCTTGAGATCCTTTTTTTCTGCGCGTAATCTGCTGCT
TGCAAACAAAAAAACCACCGCTACCAGCGGTGGTTTGTTTGCCGGATCAAGAGCTACCAACTCTTTTTCC
GAAGGTAACTGGCTTCAGCAGAGCGCAGATACCAAATACTGTCCTTCTAGTGTAGCCGTAGTTAGGCCAC
CACTTCAAGAACTCTGTAGCACCGCCTACATACCTCGCTCTGCTAATCCTGTTACCAGTGGCTGCTGCCA
GTGGCGATAAGTCGTGTCTTACCGGGTTGGACTCAAGACGATAGTTACCGGATAAGGCGCAGCGGTCGGG
CTGAACGGGGGGTTCGTGCACACAGCCCAGCTTGGAGCGAACGACCTACACCGAACTGAGATACCTACAG
CGTGAGCTATGAGAAAGCGCCACGCTTCCCGAAGGGAGAAAGGCGGACAGGTATCCGGTAAGCGGCAGGG
TCGGAACAGGAGAGCGCACGAGGGAGCTTCCAGGGGGAAACGCCTGGTATCTTTATAGTCCTGTCGGGTT
TCGCCACCTCTGACTTGAGCGTCGATTTTTGTGATGCTCGTCAGGGGGGCGGAGCCTATGGAAAAACGCC
AGCAACGCGGCCTTTTTACGGTTCCTGGCCTTTTGCTGGCCTTTTGCTCACATGTTCTTTCCTGCGTTAT
CCCCTGATTCTGTGGATAACCGTATTACCGCCTTTGAGTGAGCTGATACCGCTCGCCGCAGCCGAACGAC
CGAGCGCAGCGAGTCAGTGAGCGAGGAAGCGGAAGAGCGCCTGATGCGGTATTTTCTCCTTACGCATCTG
TGCGGTATTTCACACCGCAATGGTGCACTCTCAGTACAATCTGCTCTGATGCCGCATAGTTAAGCCAGTA
TACACTCCGCTATCGCTACGTGACTGGGTCATGGCTGCGCCCCGACACCCGCCAACACCCGCTGACGCGC
CCTGACGGGCTTGTCTGCTCCCGGCATCCGCTTACAGACAAGCTGTGACCGTCTCCGGGAGCTGCATGTG
TCAGAGGTTTTCACCGTCATCACCGAAACGCGCGAGGCAGCTGCGGTAAAGCTCATCAGCGTGGTCGTGA
AGCGATTCACAGATGTCTGCCTGTTCATCCGCGTCCAGCTCGTTGAGTTTCTCCAGAAGCGTTAATGTCT
GGCTTCTGATAAAGCGGGCCATGTTAAGGGCGGTTTTTTCCTGTTTGGTCACTGATGCCTCCGTGTAAGG
GGGATTTCTGTTCATGGGGGTAATGATACCGATGAAACGAGAGAGGATGCTCACGATACGGGTTACTGAT
GATGAACATGCCCGGTTACTGGAACGTTGTGAGGGTAAACAACTGGCGGTATGGATGCGGCGGGACCAGA
GAAAAATCACTCAGGGTCAATGCCAGCGCTTCGTTAATACAGATGTAGGTGTTCCACAGGGTAGCCAGCA
GCATCCTGCGATGCAGATCCGGAACATAATGGTGCAGGGCGCTGACTTCCGCGTTTCCAGACTTTACGAA
ACACGGAAACCGAAGACCATTCATGTTGTTGCTCAGGTCGCAGACGTTTTGCAGCAGCAGTCGCTTCACG
TTCGCTCGCGTATCGGTGATTCATTCTGCTAACCAGTAAGGCAACCCCGCCAGCCTAGCCGGGTCCTCAA
CGACAGGAGCACGATCATGCGCACCCGTGGGGCCGCCATGCCGGCGATAATGGCCTGCTTCTCGCCGAAA
CGTTTGGTGGCGGGACCAGTGACGAAGGCTTGAGCGAGGGCGTGCAAGATTCCGAATACCGCAAGCGACA
GGCCGATCATCGTCGCGCTCCAGCGAAAGCGGTCCTCGCCGAAAATGACCCAGAGCGCTGCCGGCACCTG
TCCTACGAGTTGCATGATAAAGAAGACAGTCATAAGTGCGGCGACGATAGTCATGCCCCGCGCCCACCGG
AAGGAGCTGACTGGGTTGAAGGCTCTCAAGGGCATCGGTCGAGATCCCGGTGCCTAATGAGTGAGCTAAC
TTACATTAATTGCGTTGCGCTCACTGCCCGCTTTCCAGTCGGGAAACCTGTCGTGCCAGCTGCATTAATG
AATCGGCCAACGCGCGGGGAGAGGCGGTTTGCGTATTGGGCGCCAGGGTGGTTTTTCTTTTCACCAGTGA
GACGGGCAACAGCTGATTGCCCTTCACCGCCTGGCCCTGAGAGAGTTGCAGCAAGCGGTCCACGCTGGTT
TGCCCCAGCAGGCGAAAATCCTGTTTGATGGTGGTTAACGGCGGGATATAACATGAGCTGTCTTCGGTAT
CGTCGTATCCCACTACCGAGATATCCGCACCAACGCGCAGCCCGGACTCGGTAATGGCGCGCATTGCGCC
CAGCGCCATCTGATCGTTGGCAACCAGCATCGCAGTGGGAACGATACCCTCATTCAGCATTTGCATGGTT
TGTTGAAAACCGGACATGGCACTCCAGTCGCCTTCCCGTTCCGCTATCGGCTGAATTTGATTGCGAGTGA
GATATTTATGCCAGCCAGCCAGACGCAGACGCGCCGAGACAGAACTTAATGGGCCCGCTAACAGCGCGAT
TTGCTGGTGACCCAATGCGACCAGATGCTCCACGCCCAGTCGCGTACCGTCTTCATGGGAGAAAATAATA
CTGTTGATGGGTGTCTGGTCAGAGACATCAAGAAATAACGCCGGAACATTAGTGCAGGCAGCTTCCACAG
CAATGGCATCCTGGTCATCCAGCGGATAGTTAATGATCAGCCCACTGACGCGTTGCGCGAGAAGATTGTG
CACCGCCGCTTTACAGGCTTCGACGCCGCTTCGTTCTACCATCGACACCACCACGCTGGCACCCAGTTGA
TCGGCGCGAGATTTAATCGCCGCGACAATTTGCGACGGCGCGTGCAGGGCCAGACTGGAGGTGGCAACGC
CAATCAGCAACGACTGTTTGCCCGCCAGTTGTTGTGCCACGCGGTTGGGAATGTAATTCAGCTCCGCCAT
CGCCGCTTCCACTTTTTCCCGCGTTTTCGCAGAAACGTGGCTGGCCTGGTTCACCACGCGGGAAACGGTC
TGATAAGAGACACCGGCATACTCTGCGACATCGTATAACGTTACTGGTTTCACATTCACCACCCTGAATT
GACTCTCTTCCGGGCGCTATCATGCCATACCGCGAAAGGTTTTGCGCCATTCGATGGTGTCCGGGATCTC
GACGCTCTCCCTTATGCGACTCCTGCATTAGGAAGCAGCCCAGTAGTAGGTTGAGGCCGTTGAGCACCGC
CGCCGCAAGGAATGGTGCATGCAAGGAGATGGCGCCCAACAGTCCCCCGGCCACGGGGCCTGCCACCATA
CCCACGCCGAAACAAGCGCTCATGAGCCCGAAGTGGCGAGCCCGATCTTCCCCATCGGTGATGTCGGCGA
TATAGGCGCCAGCAACCGCACCTGTGGCGCCGGTGATGCCGGCCACGATGCGTCCGGCGTAGAGGATCGA
GATCTCGATCCCGCGAAATTAATACGACTCACTATAGGGGAATTGTGAGCGGATAACAATTCCCCTCTAG
AAATAATTTTGTTTAACTTTAAGAAGGAGATATACCATGGGTTCTTCTCACCATCACCATCACCATGGTT
CTTCTGTGAGCAAGGGCGAGGAGCTGTTCACCGGGGTGGTGCCCATCCTGGTCGAGCTGGACGGCGACGT
AAACGGCCACAAGTTCAGCGTGCGCGGCGAGGGCGAGGGCGATGCCACCAACGGCAAGCTGACCCTGAAG
TTCATCTGCACCACCGGCAAGCTGCCCGTGCCCTGGCCCACCCTCGTGACCACCCTGACCTACGGCGTGC
AGTGCTTCAGCCGCTACCCCGACCACATGAAGCAGCACGACTTCTTCAAGTCCGCCATGCCCGAAGGCTA
CGTCCAGGAGCGCACCATCTCCTTCAAGGACGACGGCACCTACAAGACCCGCGCCGAGGTGAAGTTCGAG
GGCGACACCCTGGTGAACCGCATCGAGCTGAAGGGCATCGACTTCAAGGAGGACGGCAACATCCTGGGGC
ACAAGCTGGAGTACAACTTCAACAGCCACAACGTCTATATCACGGCCGACAAGCAGAAGAACGGCATCAA
GGCGAACTTCAAGATCCGCCACAACGTCGAGGACGGCAGCGTGCAGCTCGCCGACCACTACCAGCAGAAC
ACCCCCATCGGCGACGGCCCCGTGCTGCTGCCCGACAACCACTACCTGAGCACCCAGTCCAAGCTGAGCA
AAGACCCCAACGAGAAGCGCGATCACATGGTCCTGCTGGAGTTCGTGACCGCCGCCGGGATCACTCTCGG
CATGGACGAGCTGTACAAGGGGATCGAGGAAAACCTGTACTTCCAATCCAATGCAATGCAGAATGTGATT
AATACTGTGAAGGGAAAGGCACTGGAAGTGGCTGAGTACCTGACCCCGGTCCTCAAGGAATCAAAGTTTA
AGGAAACAGGTGTAATTACCCCAGAAGAGTTTGTGGCAGCTGGAGATCACCTAGTCCACCACTGTCCAAC
ATGGCAATGGGCTACAGGGGAAGAATTGAAAGTGAAGGCATACCTACCAACAGGCAAACAATTTTTGGTA
ACCAAAAATGTGCCGTGCTATAAGCGGTGCAAACAGATGGAATATTCAGATGAATTGGAAGCTATCATTG
AAGAAGATGATGGTGATGGCGGATGGGTAGATACATATCACAACACAGGTATTACAGGAATAACGGAAGC
CGTTAAAGAGATCACACTGGAAAATAAGGACAATATAAGGCTTCAAGATTGCTCAGCACTATGTGAAGAG
GAAGAAGATGAAGATGAAGGAGAAGCTGCAGATATGGAAGAATATGAAGAGAGTGGATTGTTGGAAACAG
ATGAGGCTACCCTAGATACAAGGAAAATAGTAGAAGCTTGTAAAGCCAAAACTGATGCTGGCGGTGAAGA
TGCTATTTTGCAAACCAGAACTTATGACCTTTACATCACTTATGATAAATATTACCAGACTCCACGATTA
TGGTTGTTTGGCTATGATGAGCAACGGCAGCCTTTAACAGTTGAGCACATGTATGAAGACATCAGTCAGG
ATCATGTGAAGAAAACAGTGACCATTGAAAATCACCCTCATCTGCCACCACCTCCCATGTGTTCAGTTGC
GCCATGCAGGCATGCTGAGGTGATGAAGAAAATCATTGAGACTGTTGCAGAAGGAGGGGGAGAACTTGGA
GTTCATATGTATCTTCTTATTTTCTTGAAATTTGTACAAGCTGTCATTCCAACAATAGAATATGACTACA
CAAGACACTTCACAATGTAATAATAACATTGGAAGTGGATAACGGATCCGAATTCGAGCGCCGTCGACAA
GCTTGCGGCCGCACTCGAGCACCACCACCACCACCACTGAGATCCGGCTGCTAACAAAGCCCGAAAGGAA
GCTGAGTTGGCTGCTGCCACCGCTGAGCAATAACTAGCATAACCCCTTGGGGCCTCTAAACGGGTCTTGA
GGGGTTTTTTGCTGAAAGGAGGAACTATATCCGGAT
Features (pLannotate 1.2.2; 22 found; start..end, strand, type, name):
     12..440     +  rep_origin     f1 ori (sequence partly withheld): f1 bacteriophage origin of replication; arrow indicates direction of (+) strand synthesis
    494..551     +  promoter       AmpR promoter (fragment): bla
    560..1375    -  CDS            KanR: aminoglycoside phosphotransferase; aph(3')-Ia; confers resistance to kanamycin in bacteria or G418 (Geneticin®) in eukaryotes
   1497..2085    +  rep_origin     ori: high-copy-number ColE1/pMB1/pBR322/pUC origin of replication
   2271..2410    -  misc_feature   bom: basis of mobility region from pBR322
   2512..2703    -  CDS            rop: Rop protein, which maintains plasmids at low copy number; rop
   2720..3100    +  CDS            YPB1_ECOLX: Protein predicted: Swiss-Prot protein existence level 4. From Escherichia coli.
   3172..3463    -  CDS            TcR (fragment): tetracycline efflux protein; tet; confers resistance to tetracycline
   3478..3499    -  protein_bind   CAP binding site: CAP binding activates transcription in the presence of cAMP. E. coli catabolite activator protein
   3512..4594    -  CDS            lacI: lac repressor; lacI; The lac repressor binds to the lac operator to inhibit transcription in E. coli. This inhibition can be relieved by adding lactose or isopropyl-β-D-thiogalactopyranoside (IPTG).
   4595..4672    -  promoter       lacI promoter: lacI
   4680..4959    -  CDS            TcR (fragment): tetracycline efflux protein; tet; confers resistance to tetracycline
   4981..4999    +  promoter       T7 promoter: promoter for bacteriophage T7 RNA polymerase
   5000..5024    +  protein_bind   lac operator: The lac repressor binds to the lac operator to inhibit transcription in E. coli. This inhibition can be relieved by adding lactose or isopropyl-β-D-thiogalactopyranoside (IPTG). lac repressor encoded by lacI
   5039..5061    +  RBS            RBS: efficient ribosome binding site from bacteriophage T7 gene 10 (Olins and Rangwala, 1989)
   5080..5097    +  CDS            6xHis: 6xHis affinity tag
   5107..5820    +  CDS            SiriusGFP: enhanced GFP (EGFP) derivative that exhibits robust folding and enhanced photostability (Zhong et al., 2019) mammalian codon-optimized
   5830..5846    +  CDS            TEV site (fragment): tobacco etch virus (TEV) protease recognition and cleavage site
   5857..6798    +  CDS            ATG3: ATG3_HUMAN - Also known as APG3, APG3L. Experimental evidence at protein level: Swiss-Prot protein existence level 1. E2 conjugating enzyme required for the cytoplasm to vacuole transport (Cvt), autophagy, and mitochondrial homeostasis. Responsible for the E2-like covalent binding of phosphatidylethanolamine to the C- terminal Gly of ATG8-like proteins (GABARAP, GABARAPL1, GABARAPL2 or MAP1LC3A). The ATG12-ATG5 conjugate plays a role of an E3 and promotes the transfer of ATG8-like proteins from ATG3 to phosphatidylethanolamine (PE). This step is required for the membrane association of ATG8-li
   6871..6888    +  CDS            9xHis (fragment): 9xHis affinity tag
   6898..6947    +  CDS            SET1 (fragment): solubility-enhancement tag derived from T7 phage gene 10B
   6955..7002    +  terminator     T7 terminator: transcription terminator for bacteriophage T7 RNA polymerase
