[The description below was written by a language model from this plasmid's Addgene catalogue record and pLannotate feature annotations shown in this document.]
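Description:
1GFP-His-GFP-TEV-cs-ATG3_H262A is a bacterial expression plasmid of about 7 kb built on the 1GFP backbone, a pET-style vector designed for ligation-independent cloning. It is selected with kanamycin through an aph(3')-Ia aminoglycoside phosphotransferase gene. It replicates from a ColE1/pMB1-type origin accompanied by the pBR322 bom region and the rop gene. The catalogue lists it as high copy, although rop normally moderates copy number. An f1 phage origin is also present, along with leftover tetracycline-resistance gene fragments that are backbone remnants rather than functional markers.

The expression cassette is driven by a T7 promoter followed by a lac operator and the phage T7 gene 10 ribosome binding site. A plasmid-borne lacI gene supplies the repressor, so transcription depends on a host providing T7 RNA polymerase and is induced with IPTG. The open reading frame encodes an N-terminal 6xHis tag, a GFP (annotated as an EGFP-derived variant), a TEV protease cleavage site, and then human ATG3 carrying the H262A substitution. A T7 terminator closes the cassette. Short His-tag and T7 gene 10-related fragments annotated downstream of ATG3 appear to be vector sequence, and the record does not indicate that they are part of the expressed protein.

ATG3 is the E2-like enzyme that conjugates ATG8-family proteins to phosphatidylethanolamine during autophagy. The construct is intended for producing the recombinant H262A mutant in E. coli. The His tag allows affinity purification, GFP provides a fluorescent fusion partner, and TEV cleavage can remove both tags. The record does not state the functional rationale for the H262A mutation.
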