Addgene plasmid #197476: 1GFP-His-GFP-TEV-cs-ATG3_H262A
Purpose: Bacterial Expression of human ATG3 H262A
Depositing lab: James Hurley. Depositing organization: University of California, Berkeley.
Backbone
  Vector backbone: 1GFP
  Vector type: Bacterial Expression
Growth in bacteria
  Bacterial resistance: Kanamycin, 50 μg/mL
  Growth temperature: 37°C
  Growth strain: DH5alpha
  Copy number: High Copy
Gene/Insert
  Gene/Insert name: ATG3
  Species: H. sapiens (human)
  Mutation: H262A
  Entrez Gene: ATG3 (a.k.a. APG3, APG3-LIKE, APG3L, PC3-96, hApg3)
  Tag / fusion protein: His-GFP (N terminal on insert)
  Cloning method: Ligation Independent Cloning
Terms and licenses: Academic/Nonprofit Terms; Industry Terms: Not Available to Industry
How to cite: 1GFP-His-GFP-TEV-cs-ATG3_H262A was a gift from James Hurley (Addgene plasmid # 197476 ; http://n2t.net/addgene:197476 ; RRID:Addgene_197476)
